>Addgene plasmid #209706 | pCMV-MBP-yATOM_WDR5 | addgene full sequence | sequence record 413188 | Addgene NGS Result
TAGTTATTAATAGTAATCAATTACGGGGTCATTAGTTCATAGCCCATATATGGAGTTCCGCGTTACATAA
CTTACGGTAAATGGCCCGCCTGGCTGACCGCCCAACGACCCCCGCCCATTGACGTCAATAATGACGTATG
TTCCCATAGTAACGCCAATAGGGACTTTCCATTGACGTCAATGGGTGGAGTATTTACGGTAAACTGCCCA
CTTGGCAGTACATCAAGTGTATCATATGCCAAGTACGCCCCCTATTGACGTCAATGACGGTAAATGGCCC
GCCTGGCATTATGCCCAGTACATGACCTTATGGGACTTTCCTACTTGGCAGTACATCTACGTATTAGTCA
TCGCTATTACCATGGTGATGCGGTTTTGGCAGTACATCAATGGGCGTGGATAGCGGTTTGACTCACGGGG
ATTTCCAAGTCTCCACCCCATTGACGTCAATGGGAGTTTGTTTTGGCACCAAAATCAACGGGACTTTCCA
AAATGTCGTAACAACTCCGCCCCATTGACGCAAATGGGCGGTAGGCGTGTACGGTGGGAGGTCTATATAA
GCAGAGCTGGTTTAGTGAACCGTCAGATCCGCTAGCGCTACCGGACTCAGATCTCGAGCTCAAGCTTCGA
ATTCTGCCACCATGAAAACTGAAGAAGGTAAACTGGTAATCTGGATTAACGGCGATAAAGGCTATAACGG
TCTCGCTGAAGTCGGTAAGAAATTCGAGAAAGATACCGGAATTAAAGTCACCGTTGAGCATCCGGATAAA
CTGGAAGAGAAATTCCCACAGGTTGCGGCAACTGGCGATGGCCCTGACATTATCTTCTGGGCACACGACC
GCTTTGGTGGCTACGCTCAATCTGGCCTGTTGGCTGAAATCACCCCGGACAAAGCGTTCCAGGACAAGCT
GTATCCGTTTACCTGGGATGCCGTACGTTACAACGGCAAGCTGATTGCTTACCCGATCGCTGTTGAAGCG
TTATCGCTGATTTATAACAAAGATCTGCTGCCGAACCCGCCAAAAACCTGGGAAGAGATCCCGGCGCTGG
ATAAAGAACTGAAAGCGAAAGGTAAGAGCGCGCTGATGTTCAACCTGCAAGAACCGTACTTCACCTGGCC
GCTGATTGCTGCTGACGGGGGTTATGCGTTCAAGTATGAAAACGGCAAGTACGACATTAAAGACGTGGGC
GTGGATAACGCTGGCGCGAAAGCGGGTCTGACCTTCCTGGTTGACCTGATTAAAAACAAACACATGAATG
CAGACACCGATTACTCCATCGCAGAAGCTGCCTTTAATAAAGGCGAAACAGCGATGACCATCAACGGCCC
GTGGGCATGGTCCAACATCGACACCAGCAAAGTGAATTATGGTGTAACGGTACTGCCGACCTTCAAGGGT
CAACCATCCAAACCGTTCGTTGGCGTGCTGAGCGCAGGTATTAACGCCGCCAGTCCGAACAAAGAGCTGG
CAAAAGAGTTCCTCGAAAACTATCTGCTGACTGATGAAGGTCTGGAAGCGGTTAATAAAGACAAACCGCT
GGGTGCCGTAGCGCTGAAGTCTTACGAGGAAGAGTTGGCGAAAGATCCACGTATTGCCGCCACTATGGAA
AACGCCCAGAAAGGTGAAATCATGCCGAACATCCCGCAGATGTCCGCTTTCTGGTATGCCGTGCGTACTG
CGGTGATCAACGCCGCCAGCGGTCGTCAGACTGTCGATGAAGCCCTGAAAGACGCGCAGACTAATTCGAG
CTCGCTGGAAGTTCTGTTCCAGGGGCCCAAGGTACCAGGAGCTGCGACACCGGTCGCCACCATGCTGCCC
GACAACCACTACCTGAGCTATCAGTCCGTTCTGAGCAAAGACCCCAACGAGGGCAACTCTCCGGTACAGA
AGTTTAAAGTGCCTGGGTCCAAAAGCACTGCGACCATTTCGGGCTTAAAACCGGGTGTGGACTACACGAT
TACCGTGTATGCGTATCAAGGTGGTGGACGCTGGCATCCGTATGGGTACTATAGCCCGATCTCGATTAAC
TACCGTACCGGAGGTTCAGGCAGTGGTGGTGCTAGCGGTGGTGCGACTGGAGGCAGTGGCGGTGGATCTT
CTGTTCCGACCAAATTGGAGGTGGTTGCCGCAACTCCCACGAGTCTGCTGATCTCATGGGATGCTCCAGC
CGTTACCGTCGTACACTACGTCATCACCTATGGCGAAACAGGCAAGCGCGATCACATGGTCCTGCTGGAG
TTCGTGACCGCCGCCGGGATCACTCTCGGCATGGACGAGCTGTACAAGGGCGGTGGATCCGGTGGTATGG
TGAGCAAGGGCGAGGAGCTGTTCACCGGGGTGGTGCCCATCCTGGTCGAGCTGGACGGCGACGTAAACGG
CCACAAGTTCAGCGTCCGCGGCGAGGGCGAGGGCGATGCCACCAACGGCAAGCTGACCCTGAAGCTGATC
TGCACCACCGGCAAGCTGCCCGTGCCCTGGCCCACCCTCGTGACCACCCTGGGCTACGGCCTGGCCTGCT
TCAGCCGCTACCCCGACCACATGAAGCAGCACGACTTCTTCAAGTCCGCCATGCCCGAAGGCTACGTCCA
GGAGCGCACCATCTCTTTCAAGGACGACGGTACCTACAAGACCCGCGCCGAGGTGAAGTTCGAGGGCGAC
ACCCTGGTGAACCGCATCGAGCTGAAGGGCATCGACTTCAAGGAGGACGGCAACATCCTGGGGCACAAGC
TGGAGTACAACTTCAACAGCCACAACGTCTATATCACGGCCGACAAGCAGAAGAACGGCATCAAGGCTAA
CTTCAAGATCCGCCACAACGTTGAGGACGGCAGCGTGCAGCTCGCCGACCACTACCAGCAGAACACCCCC
ATCGGCGACGGCCCCGTGCTGTAAAGCGGCCGCGACTCTAGATCATAATCAGCCATACCACATTTGTAGA
GGTTTTACTTGCTTTAAAAAACCTCCCACACCTCCCCCTGAACCTGAAACATAAAATGAATGCAATTGTT
GTTGTTAACTTGTTTATTGCAGCTTATAATGGTTACAAATAAAGCAATAGCATCACAAATTTCACAAATA
AAGCATTTTTTTCACTGCATTCTAGTTGTGGTTTGTCCAAACTCATCAATGTATCTTAAGGCGTAAATTG
TAAGCGTTAATATTTTGTTAAAATTCGCGTTAAATTTTTGTTAAATCAGCTCATTTTTTAACCAATAGGC
CGAAATCGGCAAAATCCCTTATAAATCAAAAGAATAGACCGAGATAGGGT
[37 nt withheld, positions 3271-3307]
AAAGAACGTGGACTCCAACGTCAAAGG
[49 nt withheld, positions 3335-3383]
T
[91 nt withheld, positions 3385-3475]
G
[124 nt withheld, positions 3477-3600]
CAGGTGGCACTTTTCGGGGAAATGTGCGCGGAACCCCTATTTGTTTATTTTTCTAAATACATTCAAATAT
GTATCCGCTCATGAGACAATAACCCTGATAAATGCTTCAATAATATTGAAAAAGGAAGAGTCCTGAGGCG
GAAAGAACCAGCTGTGGAATGTGTGTCAGTTAGGGTGTGGAAAGTCCCCAGGCTCCCCAGCAGGCAGAAG
TATGCAAAGCATGCATCTCAATTAGTCAGCAACCAGGTGTGGAAAGTCCCCAGGCTCCCCAGCAGGCAGA
AGTATGCAAAGCATGCATCTCAATTAGTCAGCAACCATAGTCCCGCCCCTAACTCCGCCCATCCCGCCCC
TAACTCCGCCCAGTTCCGCCCATTCTCCGCCCCATGGCTGACTAATTTTTTTTATTTATGCAGAGGCCGA
GGCCGCCTCGGCCTCTGAGCTATTCCAGAAGTAGTGAGGAGGCTTTTTTGGAGGCCTAGGCTTTTGCAAA
GATCGATCAAGAGACAGGATGAGGATCGTTTCGCATGATTGAACAAGATGGATTGCACGCAGGTTCTCCG
GCCGCTTGGGTGGAGAGGCTATTCGGCTATGACTGGGCACAACAGACAATCGGCTGCTCTGATGCCGCCG
TGTTCCGGCTGTCAGCGCAGGGGCGCCCGGTTCTTTTTGTCAAGACCGACCTGTCCGGTGCCCTGAATGA
ACTGCAAGACGAGGCAGCGCGGCTATCGTGGCTGGCCACGACGGGCGTTCCTTGCGCAGCTGTGCTCGAC
GTTGTCACTGAAGCGGGAAGGGACTGGCTGCTATTGGGCGAAGTGCCGGGGCAGGATCTCCTGTCATCTC
ACCTTGCTCCTGCCGAGAAAGTATCCATCATGGCTGATGCAATGCGGCGGCTGCATACGCTTGATCCGGC
TACCTGCCCATTCGACCACCAAGCGAAACATCGCATCGAGCGAGCACGTACTCGGATGGAAGCCGGTCTT
GTCGATCAGGATGATCTGGACGAAGAGCATCAGGGGCTCGCGCCAGCCGAACTGTTCGCCAGGCTCAAGG
CGAGCATGCCCGACGGCGAGGATCTCGTCGTGACCCATGGCGATGCCTGCTTGCCGAATATCATGGTGGA
AAATGGCCGCTTTTCTGGATTCATCGACTGTGGCCGGCTGGGTGTGGCGGACCGCTATCAGGACATAGCG
TTGGCTACCCGTGATATTGCTGAAGAGCTTGGCGGCGAATGGGCTGACCGCTTCCTCGTGCTTTACGGTA
TCGCCGCTCCCGATTCGCAGCGCATCGCCTTCTATCGCCTTCTTGACGAGTTCTTCTGAGCGGGACTCTG
GGGTTCGAAATGACCGACCAAGCGACGCCCAACCTGCCATCACGAGATTTCGATTCCACCGCCGCCTTCT
ATGAAAGGTTGGGCTTCGGAATCGTTTTCCGGGACGCCGGCTGGATGATCCTCCAGCGCGGGGATCTCAT
GCTGGAGTTCTTCGCCCACCCTAGGGGGAGGCTAACTGAAACACGGAAGGAGACAATACCGGAAGGAACC
CGCGCTATGACGGCAATAAAAAGACAGAATAAAACGCACGGTGTTGGGTCGTTTGTTCATAAACGCGGGG
TTCGGTCCCAGGGCTGGCACTCTGTCGATACCCCACCGAGACCCCATTGGGGCCAATACGCCCGCGTTTC
TTCCTTTTCCCCACCCCACCCCCCAAGTTCGGGTGAAGGCCCAGGGCTCGCAGCCAACGTCGGGGCGGCA
GGCCCTGCCATAGCCTCAGGTTACTCATATATACTTTAGATTGATTTAAAACTTCATTTTTAATTTAAAA
GGATCTAGGTGAAGATCCTTTTTGATAATCTCATGACCAAAATCCCTTAACGTGAGTTTTCGTTCCACTG
AGCGTCAGACCCCGTAGAAAAGATCAAAGGATCTTCTTGAGATCCTTTTTTTCTGCGCGTAATCTGCTGC
TTGCAAACAAAAAAACCACCGCTACCAGCGGTGGTTTGTTTGCCGGATCAAGAGCTACCAACTCTTTTTC
CGAAGGTAACTGGCTTCAGCAGAGCGCAGATACCAAATACTGTTCTTCTAGTGTAGCCGTAGTTAGGCCA
CCACTTCAAGAACTCTGTAGCACCGCCTACATACCTCGCTCTGCTAATCCTGTTACCAGTGGCTGCTGCC
AGTGGCGATAAGTCGTGTCTTACCGGGTTGGACTCAAGACGATAGTTACCGGATAAGGCGCAGCGGTCGG
GCTGAACGGGGGGTTCGTGCACACAGCCCAGCTTGGAGCGAACGACCTACACCGAACTGAGATACCTACA
GCGTGAGCTATGAGAAAGCGCCACGCTTCCCGAAGGGAGAAAGGCGGACAGGTATCCGGTAAGCGGCAGG
GTCGGAACAGGAGAGCGCACGAGGGAGCTTCCAGGGGGAAACGCCTGGTATCTTTATAGTCCTGTCGGGT
TTCGCCACCTCTGACTTGAGCGTCGATTTTTGTGATGCTCGTCAGGGGGGCGGAGCCTATGGAAAAACGC
CAGCAACGCGGCCTTTTTACGGTTCCTGGCCTTTTGCTGGCCTTTTGCTCACATGTTCTTTCCTGCGTTA
TCCCCTGATTCTGTGGATAACCGTATTACCGCCATGCAT
Features (pLannotate 1.2.2; 16 found; start..end, strand, type, name):
     61..364     +  enhancer       CMV enhancer: human cytomegalovirus immediate early enhancer
    365..568     +  promoter       CMV promoter: human cytomegalovirus (CMV) immediate early promoter
    591..637     +  misc_feature   MCS (fragment): multiple cloning site
    642..1742    +  CDS            MBP: maltose binding protein from E. coli; malE (mutated); This version of the gene does not encode a signal sequence, so MBP will remain in the cytosol.
   1815..1871    +  CDS            Superfolder GFP (fragment): Superfolder GFP is a basic (constitutively fluorescent) green fluorescent protein published in 2005, derived from Aequorea victoria. It is reported to be a very rapidly-maturing weak dimer.
   2214..2819    +  CDS            cp173Venus (fragment): circularly permuted form of the Venus yellow fluorescent protein (Nagai et al., 2004) efficient FRET acceptor for CFP
   2911..2994    +  CDS            large T antigen (fragment): large T antigen from SV40 (simian virus 40)
   3017..3138    +  polyA_signal   SV40 poly(A) signal: SV40 polyadenylation signal
   3172..3600    -  rep_origin     f1 ori (sequence partly withheld): f1 bacteriophage origin of replication; arrow indicates direction of (+) strand synthesis
   3627..3731    +  promoter       AmpR promoter: bla
   3733..4090    +  promoter       SV40 promoter: SV40 enhancer and early promoter
   4125..4919    +  CDS            NeoR/KanR: aminoglycoside phosphotransferase from Tn5; aph(3')-II (or nptII); confers resistance to neomycin, kanamycin, and G418 (Geneticin®)
   4940..5092    +  CDS            ble (fragment): BLE_KLEPN - Experimental evidence at protein level: Swiss-Prot protein existence level 1. Binding protein with a strong affinity to the bleomycin family of antibiotics. Binds to CL990; an antimitotic-antibiotic compound. From Klebsiella pneumoniae.
   5151..5198    +  polyA_signal   HSV TK poly(A) signal: herpes simplex virus thymidine kinase polyadenylation signal (Cole and Stacy, 1985)
   5289..5305    -  polyA_signal   bGH poly(A) signal (fragment): bovine growth hormone polyadenylation signal
   5527..6115    +  rep_origin     ori: high-copy-number ColE1/pMB1/pBR322/pUC origin of replication
