[The description below was written by a language model from this plasmid's Addgene catalogue record and pLannotate feature annotations shown in this document.]
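Description:
pCMV-MBP-yATOM_WDR5 is a 6,229-nt mammalian expression plasmid built on a pCMV-N1 backbone. It expresses a synthetic yellow ATOM (adaptable, turn-on maturation) fluorescent biosensor directed against WDR5. In bacteria it replicates from a high-copy ColE1/pUC-type origin and is selected with kanamycin. The resistance cassette is the dual-purpose NeoR/KanR gene (Tn5 aminoglycoside phosphotransferase). It is preceded by both a bacterial bla promoter and the SV40 enhancer/early promoter and followed by an HSV TK polyadenylation signal, so the same gene can also confer G418 resistance in mammalian cells. An f1 origin is also present. The short ble and bGH poly(A) hits flanking the cassette are only fragments and probably have no function.

The payload is driven by the human CMV immediate-early enhancer and promoter and terminated by an SV40 poly(A) signal. The open reading frame begins with E. coli maltose binding protein lacking its signal sequence, which serves as the N-terminal fusion partner named in the record. Downstream, the annotation detects a short GFP-family fragment (called as superfolder GFP), an unannotated gap of a few hundred nucleotides, and then a larger segment matching circularly permuted Venus. This pattern fits a yellow fluorescent protein scaffold interrupted by a foreign sequence, presumably the WDR5-binding domain, although the record does not identify that module or describe the sensor architecture. A short SV40 large T antigen fragment lies just before the poly(A) signal, and its role is not stated. According to the stated purpose and the sensor's name, the construct is used to detect WDR5 in mammalian cells through fluorescence that turns on with chromophore maturation, within a sensor family designed for multiplexed detection.
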