Addgene plasmid #209706: pCMV-MBP-yATOM_WDR5
Purpose: Mammalian expression of y-ATOM biosensor for WDR5
Depositing lab: Stewart Loh. Depositing organization: SUNY Upstate Medical University. Publication: Adaptable, turn-on maturation (ATOM) fluorescent biosensors for multiplexed detection in cells. Sekhon H, Ha JH, Presti MF, Procopio SB, Jarvis AR, Mirsky PO, John AM, Loh SN. Nat Methods. 2023 Nov 9. doi: 10.1038/s41592-023-02065-w. PubMed 37945909.
Backbone
  Vector backbone: pCMV-N1
  Vector type: Mammalian Expression
Growth in bacteria
  Bacterial resistance: Kanamycin, 50 μg/mL
  Growth temperature: 37°C
  Growth strain: DH5alpha
  Copy number: High Copy
Gene/Insert
  Gene/Insert name: MBP-yATOM_WDR5
  Species: Synthetic
  Tag / fusion protein: MBP (N terminal on insert)
  Cloning method: Restriction Enzyme; 5′ cloning site Unknown (unknown if destroyed); 3′ cloning site Unknown (unknown if destroyed)
Terms and licenses: Academic/Nonprofit Terms; Industry Terms: Not Available to Industry
Depositor comments: Please visit https://doi.org/10.1101/2023.03.28.534597 for bioRxiv preprint.
How to cite: pCMV-MBP-yATOM_WDR5 was a gift from Stewart Loh (Addgene plasmid # 209706 ; http://n2t.net/addgene:209706 ; RRID:Addgene_209706)
